Addgene plasmid #99679: pAAV-dSa-VP64-p65(100-261)-RTA(125-190)
Purpose: Expresses dSa Cas9 fused to optimized combination of truncated activation domains
Depositing lab: George Church. Depositing organization: Harvard Medical School. Publication: Rational design of a compact CRISPR-Cas9 activator for AAV-mediated delivery. Vora S, Cheng J, Xiao R, VanDusen NJ, Quintino L, Pu WT, Vandenberghe LH, Chavez A, Church G. bioRxiv 2018. 298620 10.1101/298620.
Backbone
  Vector backbone: pAAV (pUC f1)
  Vector type: AAV
Growth in bacteria
  Bacterial resistance: Ampicillin, 100 μg/mL
  Growth temperature: 30°C
  Growth strain: NEB Stable
  Copy number: High Copy
Gene/Insert
  Gene/Insert name: dCas9
  Species: Synthetic
  Mutation: dead Cas9
  Tag / fusion protein: VP64-p65(101-261)-RTA(125-190) (C terminal on insert)
  Cloning method: Restriction Enzyme; 5′ cloning site unknown (unknown if destroyed); 3′ cloning site unknown (unknown if destroyed)
Terms and licenses: Academic/Nonprofit Terms; Industry Terms: Not Available to Industry
Depositor comments: Please visit https://doi.org/10.1101/298620 for bioRxiv preprint.
How to cite: pAAV-dSa-VP64-p65(100-261)-RTA(125-190) was a gift from George Church (Addgene plasmid # 99679 ; http://n2t.net/addgene:99679 ; RRID:Addgene_99679)
