[The description below was written by a language model from this plasmid's Addgene catalogue record and pLannotate feature annotations shown in this document.]
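Description:
pAAV-dSa-VP64-p65(100-261)-RTA(125-190) is an AAV transfer plasmid on a pAAV (pUC f1) backbone, designed to deliver a compact CRISPR-based transcriptional activator. It is maintained in bacteria through a high-copy ColE1/pUC-type origin and selected with ampicillin via the β-lactamase gene. An f1 phage origin is also present, and the short bom and rop matches are backbone remnants. The record specifies a recombination-deficient host strain, which is consistent with the need to keep the repeat-rich AAV2 inverted terminal repeats intact. One ITR is annotated in full upstream of the cassette, while the downstream ITR is detected only as two short fragments in the sequencing-derived annotation.

Between the ITRs, the human CMV immediate-early enhancer and promoter drive a single fusion open reading frame terminated by a bovine growth hormone polyadenylation signal. The frame begins with Staphylococcus aureus Cas9, recorded as the nuclease-dead form (dSa Cas9), though the specific inactivating substitutions are not listed. A bipartite nucleoplasmin nuclear localization signal follows. At the C terminus sit three activation modules: VP64 (picked up only as a short match to VP16 minimal-domain repeats), a truncated segment of human RELA/p65, and a truncated Epstein-Barr virus Rta activation domain. The p65 boundaries are given as 100-261 in the name and 101-261 in the tag field.

This is a shortened version of the VPR tripartite activator, trimmed so that the already small SaCas9 ortholog plus activator fits within AAV packaging limits. No guide RNA cassette is annotated, so the guide would presumably be supplied separately. Its intended use is AAV-mediated, programmable activation of target genes in mammalian cells.
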