Features (pLannotate 1.2.2; 18 found; start..end, strand, type, name):
    113..162     +  misc_feature   bom (fragment): basis of mobility region from pBR322
    163..618     -  rep_origin     f1 ori (sequence partly withheld): f1 bacteriophage origin of replication; arrow indicates direction of (+) strand synthesis
    637..688     +  misc_feature   bom (fragment): basis of mobility region from pBR322
    693..833     -  repeat_region  AAV2 ITR: inverted terminal repeat of adeno-associated virus serotype 2 inverted
    853..1232    +  enhancer       CMV enhancer: human cytomegalovirus immediate early enhancer
   1233..1436    +  promoter       CMV promoter: human cytomegalovirus (CMV) immediate early promoter
   1512..4667    +  CDS            cas9: CAS9_STAAU - Experimental evidence at protein level: Swiss-Prot protein existence level 1. CRISPR (clustered regularly interspaced short palindromic repeat) is an adaptive immune system that provides protection against mobile genetic elements (viruses, transposable elements and conjugative plasmids). CRISPR clusters contain spacers, sequences complementary to antecedent mobile elements, and target invading nucleic acids. CRISPR clusters are transcribed and processed into CRISPR RNA (crRNA). In type II CRISPR systems correct processing of pre-crRNA requires a trans- encoded small RNA (tracrRNA)
   4668..4715    +  CDS            nucleoplasmin NLS: bipartite nuclear localization signal from nucleoplasmin
   4866..4882    +  CDS            VP96 (fragment): 6 tandem repeats of the minimal activation domain of herpes simplex virus VP16 (Cheng et al., 2013)
   5079..5459    +  CDS            RELA (fragment): TF65_HUMAN - Also known as NFKB3. Experimental evidence at protein level: Swiss-Prot protein existence level 1. NF-kappa-B is a pleiotropic transcription factor present in almost all cell types and is the endpoint of a series of signal transduction events that are initiated by a vast array of stimuli related to many biological processes such as inflammation, immunity, differentiation, cell growth, tumorigenesis and apoptosis. NF-kappa-B is a homo- or heterodimeric complex formed by the Rel-like domain- containing proteins RELA/p65, RELB, NFKB1/p105, NFKB1/p50, REL and NFKB2/p52. The heterodime
   5487..5684    +  CDS            Rta AD (fragment): transcriptional activation domain from the human herpesvirus 4 (Epstein-Barr virus) replication and transcription activator Rta/BRLF1 (Hardwick et al., 1992; Chavez et al., 2015)
   5718..5829    +  polyA_signal   bGH poly(A) signal: bovine growth hormone polyadenylation signal
   5973..6000    -  repeat_region  AAV2 ITR (fragment): inverted terminal repeat of adeno-associated virus serotype 2 inverted
   6029..6056    -  repeat_region  AAV2 ITR (fragment): inverted terminal repeat of adeno-associated virus serotype 2 inverted
   6129..6717    -  rep_origin     ori: high-copy-number ColE1/pMB1/pBR322/pUC origin of replication
   6888..7748    -  CDS            AmpR: β-lactamase; bla; confers resistance to ampicillin, carbenicillin, and related antibiotics
   7749..7853    -  promoter       AmpR promoter: bla
   7948..11      +  CDS            rop (fragment) (across the origin): Rop protein, which maintains plasmids at low copy number; rop
>Addgene plasmid #99679 | pAAV-dSa-VP64-p65(100-261)-RTA(125-190) | addgene full sequence | sequence record 194605 | Addgene NGS Result
AAAACCTCTGACACATGCAGCTCCCGGAGACGGTCACAGCTTGTCTGTAAGCGGATGCCGGGAGCAGACA
AGCCCGTCAGGGCGCGTCAGCGGGTGTTGGCGGGTGTCGGGGCTGGCTTAACTATGCGGCATCAGAGCAG
ATTGTACTGAGAGTGCACCATAAAATTGTAAACGTTAATATTTTGTTAAAATTCGCGTTAAATTTTTGTT
AAATCAGCTCATTTTTTAACCAATAGACCGAAATCGGCAAAATCCCTTATAAATCAAAAGAATAGCCCGA
GATAGAGT
[37 nt withheld, positions 289-325]
AAAGAACGTGGACTCCAACGTCAAAGG
[141 nt withheld, positions 353-493]
G
[46 nt withheld, positions 495-540]
A
[95 nt withheld, positions 542-636]
TATGCGGTGTGAAATACCGCACAGATGCGTAAGGAGAAAATACCGCATCAGGCGCCCCTGCAGGCAGCTG
CGCGCTCGCTCGCTCACTGAGGCCGCCCGGGCAAAGCCCGGGCGTCGGGCGACCTTTGGTCGCCCGGCCT
CAGTGAGCGAGCGAGCGCGCAGAGAGGGAGTGGCCAACTCCATCACTAGGGGTTCCTGCGGCCGCCTCGA
GGCGTTGACATTGATTATTGACTAGTTATTAATAGTAATCAATTACGGGGTCATTAGTTCATAGCCCATA
TATGGAGTTCCGCGTTACATAACTTACGGTAAATGGCCCGCCTGGCTGACCGCCCAACGACCCCCGCCCA
TTGACGTCAATAATGACGTATGTTCCCATAGTAACGCCAATAGGGACTTTCCATTGACGTCAATGGGTGG
AGTATTTACGGTAAACTGCCCACTTGGCAGTACATCAAGTGTATCATATGCCAAGTACGCCCCCTATTGA
CGTCAATGACGGTAAATGGCCCGCCTGGCATTATGCCCAGTACATGACCTTATGGGACTTTCCTACTTGG
CAGTACATCTACGTATTAGTCATCGCTATTACCATGGTGATGCGGTTTTGGCAGTACATCAATGGGCGTG
GATAGCGGTTTGACTCACGGGGATTTCCAAGTCTCCACCCCATTGACGTCAATGGGAGTTTGTTTTGGCA
CCAAAATCAACGGGACTTTCCAAAATGTCGTAACAACTCCGCCCCATTGACGCAAATGGGCGGTAGGCGT
GTACGGTGGGAGGTCTATATAAGCAGAGCTCTCTGGCTAACTACCGGTGCCACCATGGCCCCAAAGAAGA
AGCGGAAGGTCGGTATCCACGGAGTCCCAGCAGCCAAGCGGAACTACATCCTGGGCCTGGCCATCGGCAT
CACCAGCGTGGGCTACGGCATCATCGACTACGAGACACGGGACGTGATCGATGCCGGCGTGCGGCTGTTC
AAAGAGGCCAACGTGGAAAACAACGAGGGCAGGCGGAGCAAGAGAGGCGCCAGAAGGCTGAAGCGGCGGA
GGCGGCATAGAATCCAGAGAGTGAAGAAGCTGCTGTTCGACTACAACCTGCTGACCGACCACAGCGAGCT
GAGCGGCATCAACCCCTACGAGGCCAGAGTGAAGGGCCTGAGCCAGAAGCTGAGCGAGGAAGAGTTCTCT
GCCGCCCTGCTGCACCTGGCCAAGAGAAGAGGCGTGCACAACGTGAACGAGGTGGAAGAGGACACCGGCA
ACGAGCTGTCCACCAAAGAGCAGATCAGCCGGAACAGCAAGGCCCTGGAAGAGAAATACGTGGCCGAACT
GCAGCTGGAACGGCTGAAGAAAGACGGCGAAGTGCGGGGCAGCATCAACAGATTCAAGACCAGCGACTAC
GTGAAAGAAGCCAAACAGCTGCTGAAGGTGCAGAAGGCCTACCACCAGCTGGACCAGAGCTTCATCGACA
CCTACATCGACCTGCTGGAAACCCGGCGGACCTACTATGAGGGACCTGGCGAGGGCAGCCCCTTCGGCTG
GAAGGACATCAAAGAATGGTACGAGATGCTGATGGGCCACTGCACCTACTTCCCCGAGGAACTGCGGAGC
GTGAAGTACGCCTACAACGCCGACCTGTACAACGCCCTGAACGACCTGAACAATCTCGTGATCACCAGGG
ACGAGAACGAGAAGCTGGAATATTACGAGAAGTTCCAGATCATCGAGAACGTGTTCAAGCAGAAGAAGAA
GCCCACCCTGAAGCAGATCGCCAAAGAAATCCTCGTGAACGAAGAGGATATTAAGGGCTACAGAGTGACC
AGCACCGGCAAGCCCGAGTTCACCAACCTGAAGGTGTACCACGACATCAAGGACATTACCGCCCGGAAAG
AGATTATTGAGAACGCCGAGCTGCTGGATCAGATTGCCAAGATCCTGACCATCTACCAGAGCAGCGAGGA
CATCCAGGAAGAACTGACCAATCTGAACTCCGAGCTGACCCAGGAAGAGATCGAGCAGATCTCTAATCTG
AAGGGCTATACCGGCACCCACAACCTGAGCCTGAAGGCCATCAACCTGATCCTGGACGAGCTGTGGCACA
CCAACGACAACCAGATCGCTATCTTCAACCGGCTGAAGCTGGTGCCCAAGAAGGTGGACCTGTCCCAGCA
GAAAGAGATCCCCACCACCCTGGTGGACGACTTCATCCTGAGCCCCGTCGTGAAGAGAAGCTTCATCCAG
AGCATCAAAGTGATCAACGCCATCATCAAGAAGTACGGCCTGCCCAACGACATCATTATCGAGCTGGCCC
GCGAGAAGAACTCCAAGGACGCCCAGAAAATGATCAACGAGATGCAGAAGCGGAACCGGCAGACCAACGA
GCGGATCGAGGAAATCATCCGGACCACCGGCAAAGAGAACGCCAAGTACCTGATCGAGAAGATCAAGCTG
CACGACATGCAGGAAGGCAAGTGCCTGTACAGCCTGGAAGCCATCCCTCTGGAAGATCTGCTGAACAACC
CCTTCAACTATGAGGTGGACCACATCATCCCCAGAAGCGTGTCCTTCGACAACAGCTTCAACAACAAGGT
GCTCGTGAAGCAGGAAGAAGCCAGCAAGAAGGGCAACCGGACCCCATTCCAGTACCTGAGCAGCAGCGAC
AGCAAGATCAGCTACGAAACCTTCAAGAAGCACATCCTGAATCTGGCCAAGGGCAAGGGCAGAATCAGCA
AGACCAAGAAAGAGTATCTGCTGGAAGAACGGGACATCAACAGGTTCTCCGTGCAGAAAGACTTCATCAA
CCGGAACCTGGTGGATACCAGATACGCCACCAGAGGCCTGATGAACCTGCTGCGGAGCTACTTCAGAGTG
AACAACCTGGACGTGAAAGTGAAGTCCATCAATGGCGGCTTCACCAGCTTTCTGCGGCGGAAGTGGAAGT
TTAAGAAAGAGCGGAACAAGGGGTACAAGCACCACGCCGAGGACGCCCTGATCATTGCCAACGCCGATTT
CATCTTCAAAGAGTGGAAGAAACTGGACAAGGCCAAAAAAGTGATGGAAAACCAGATGTTCGAGGAAAAG
CAGGCCGAGAGCATGCCCGAGATCGAAACCGAGCAGGAGTACAAAGAGATCTTCATCACCCCCCACCAGA
TCAAGCACATTAAGGACTTCAAGGACTACAAGTACAGCCACCGGGTGGACAAGAAGCCTAATAGAGAGCT
GATTAACGACACCCTGTACTCCACCCGGAAGGACGACAAGGGCAACACCCTGATCGTGAACAATCTGAAC
GGCCTGTACGACAAGGACAATGACAAGCTGAAAAAGCTGATCAACAAGAGCCCCGAAAAGCTGCTGATGT
ACCACCACGACCCCCAGACCTACCAGAAACTGAAGCTGATTATGGAACAGTACGGCGACGAGAAGAATCC
CCTGTACAAGTACTACGAGGAAACCGGGAACTACCTGACCAAGTACTCCAAAAAGGACAACGGCCCCGTG
ATCAAGAAGATTAAGTATTACGGCAACAAACTGAACGCCCATCTGGACATCACCGACGACTACCCCAACA
GCAGAAACAAGGTCGTGAAGCTGTCCCTGAAGCCCTACAGATTCGACGTGTACCTGGACAATGGCGTGTA
CAAGTTCGTGACCGTGAAGAATCTGGATGTGATCAAAAAAGAAAACTACTACGAAGTGAATAGCAAGTGC
TATGAGGAAGCTAAGAAGCTGAAGAAGATCAGCAACCAGGCCGAGTTTATCGCCTCCTTCTACAACAACG
ATCTGATCAAGATCAACGGCGAGCTGTATAGAGTGATCGGCGTGAACAACGACCTGCTGAACCGGATCGA
AGTGAACATGATCGACATCACCTACCGCGAGTACCTGGAAAACATGAACGACAAGAGGCCCCCCAGGATC
ATTAAGACAATCGCCTCCAAGACCCAGAGCATTAAGAAGTACAGCACAGACATTCTGGGCAACCTGTATG
AAGTGAAATCTAAGAAGCACCCTCAGATCATCAAAAAGGGCAAAAGGCCGGCGGCCACGAAAAAGGCCGG
CCAGGCAAAAAAGAAAAAGGGATCCGAGGCCAGCGGTTCCGGACGGGCTGACGCATTGGACGATTTTGAT
CTGGATATGCTGGGAAGTGACGCCCTCGATGATTTTGACCTTGACATGCTTGGTTCGGATGCCCTTGATG
ACTTTGACCTCGACATGCTCGGCAGTGACGCCCTTGATGATTTCGACCTGGACATGCTGATTAACTCTAG
AAGTTCCGGATCTCCGAAAAAGAAACGCAAAGTTGGTTCGGGAGGTGGTTCGGGTGGCTCTGGATCAGTG
CTGCCTCAGGCTCCTGCTCCTGCACCAGCTCCAGCCATGGTGTCTGCACTGGCTCAGGCACCAGCACCCG
TGCCTGTGCTGGCTCCTGGACCTCCACAGGCTGTGGCTCCACCAGCCCCTAAACCTACACAGGCCGGCGA
GGGCACACTGTCTGAAGCTCTGCTGCAGCTGCAGTTCGACGACGAGGATCTGGGAGCCCTGCTGGGAAAC
AGCACCGATCCTGCCGTGTTCACCGACCTGGCCAGCGTGGACAACAGCGAGTTCCAGCAGCTGCTGAACC
AGGGCATCCCTGTGGCCCCTCACACCACCGAGCCCATGCTGATGGAATACCCCGAGGCCATCACCCGGCT
CGTGACAGGCGCTCAGAGGCCTCCTGATCCAGCTCCTGCCCCTCTGGGAGCACCAGGCCTGCCTAATGGA
CTGCTGTCTGGCGACGAGGACTTCAGCTCTATCGCCGATATGGATTTCTCAGCCTTGCTGTCAGGCGGTG
GTAGTGGTGGGAGCGGTAGTGACCTTTCCCATCCGCCCCCAAGGGGCCATCTGGATGAGCTGACAACCAC
ACTTGAGTCCATGACCGAGGATCTGAACCTGGACTCACCCCTGACCCCGGAATTGAACGAGATTCTGGAT
ACCTTCCTGAACGACGAGTGCCTCTTGCATGCCATGCATATCAGCACAGGACTGTCCATCTTCGACACAT
CTCTGTTTTAGGAATTCCTAGAGCTCGCTGATCAGCCTCGACTGTGCCTTCTAGTTGCCAGCCATCTGTT
GTTTGCCCCTCCCCCGTGCCTTCCTTGACCCTGGAAGGTGCCACTCCCACTGTCCTTTCCTAATAAAATG
AGGAAATTGCATCGCATTGTCTGAGTAGGTGTCATTCTATTCTGGGGGGTGGGGTGGGGCAGGACAGCAA
GGGGGAGGATTGGGAAGAGAATAGCAGGCATGCTGGGGAGCTAGAGGCCGCAGGAACCCCTAGTGATGGA
GTTGGCCACTCCCTCTCTGCGCGCTCGCTCGCTCACTGAGGCCGGGCGACCAAAGGTCGCCCGACGCCCG
GGCGGCCTCAGTGAGCGAGCGAGCGCGCAGCTGCCTGCAGGACATGTGAGCAAAAGGCCAGCAAAAGGCC
AGGAACCGTAAAAAGGCCGCGTTGCTGGCGTTTTTCCATAGGCTCCGCCCCCCTGACGAGCATCACAAAA
ATCGACGCTCAAGTCAGAGGTGGCGAAACCCGACAGGACTATAAAGATACCAGGCGTTTCCCCCTGGAAG
CTCCCTCGTGCGCTCTCCTGTTCCGACCCTGCCGCTTACCGGATACCTGTCCGCCTTTCTCCCTTCGGGA
AGCGTGGCGCTTTCTCATAGCTCACGCTGTAGGTATCTCAGTTCGGTGTAGGTCGTTCGCTCCAAGCTGG
GCTGTGTGCACGAACCCCCCGTTCAGCCCGACCGCTGCGCCTTATCCGGTAACTATCGTCTTGAGTCCAA
CCCGGTAAGACACGACTTATCGCCACTGGCAGCAGCCACTGGTAACAGGATTAGCAGAGCGAGGTATGTA
GGCGGTGCTACAGAGTTCTTGAAGTGGTGGCCTAACTACGGCTACACTAGAAGAACAGTATTTGGTATCT
GCGCTCTGCTGAAGCCAGTTACCTTCGGAAAAAGAGTTGGTAGCTCTTGATCCGGCAAACAAACCACCGC
TGGTAGCGGTGGTTTTTTTGTTTGCAAGCAGCAGATTACGCGCAGAAAAAAAGGATCTCAAGAAGATCCT
TTGATCTTTTCTACGGGGTCTGACGCTCAGTGGAACGAAAACTCACGTTAAGGGATTTTGGTCATGAGAT
TATCAAAAAGGATCTTCACCTAGATCCTTTTAAATTAAAAATGAAGTTTTAAATCAATCTAAAGTATATA
TGAGTAAACTTGGTCTGACAGTTACCAATGCTTAATCAGTGAGGCACCTATCTCAGCGATCTGTCTATTT
CGTTCATCCATAGTTGCCTGACTCCCCGTCGTGTAGATAACTACGATACGGGAGGGCTTACCATCTGGCC
CCAGTGCTGCAATGATACCGCGGCTTCCACGCTCACCGGCTCCAGATTTATCAGCAATAAACCAGCCAGC
CGGAAGGGCCGAGCGCAGAAGTGGTCCTGCAACTTTATCCGCCTCCATCCAGTCTATTAATTGTTGCCGG
GAAGCTAGAGTAAGTAGTTCGCCAGTTAATAGTTTGCGCAACGTTGTTGCCATTGCTACAGGCATCGTGG
TGTCACGCTCGTCGTTTGGTATGGCTTCATTCAGCTCCGGTTCCCAACGATCAAGGCGAGTTACATGATC
CCCCATGTTGTGCAAAAAAGCGGTTAGCTCCTTCGGTCCTCCGATCGTTGTCAGAAGTAAGTTGGCCGCA
GTGTTATCACTCATGGTTATGGCAGCACTGCATAATTCTCTTACTGTCATGCCATCCGTAAGATGCTTTT
CTGTGACTGGTGAGTACTCAACCAAGTCATTCTGAGAATAGTGTATGCGGCGACCGAGTTGCTCTTGCCC
GGCGTCAATACGGGATAATACCGCGCCACATAGCAGAACTTTAAAAGTGCTCATCATTGGAAAACGTTCT
TCGGGGCGAAAACTCTCAAGGATCTTACCGCTGTTGAGATCCAGTTCGATGTAACCCACTCGTGCACCCA
ACTGATCTTCAGCATCTTTTACTTTCACCAGCGTTTCTGGGTGAGCAAAAACAGGAAGGCAAAATGCCGC
AAAAAAGGGAATAAGGGCGACACGGAAATGTTGAATACTCATACTCTTCCTTTTTCAATATTATTGAAGC
ATTTATCAGGGTTATTGTCTCATGAGCGGATACATATTTGAATGTATTTAGAAAAATAAACAAATAGGGG
TTCCGCGCACATTTCCCCGAAAAGTGCCACCTGACGTCTAAGAAACCATTATTATCATGACATTAACCTA
TAAAAATAGGCGTATCACGAGGCCCTTTCGTCTCGCGCGTTTCGGTGATGACGGTG
